>Addgene plasmid #178762 | pMs_Cas6 | addgene full sequence | sequence record 354645 | Addgene NGS Result
TGGCGAATGGG
[124 nt withheld, positions 12-135]
C
[91 nt withheld, positions 137-227]
A
[49 nt withheld, positions 229-277]
CCTTTGACGTTGGAGTCCACGTTCTTT
[37 nt withheld, positions 305-341]
ACCCTATCTCGGTCTATTCTTTTGATTTATAAGGGATTTTGCCGATTTCGGCCTATTGGTTAAAAAATGA
GCTGATTTAACAAAAATTTAACGCGAATTTTAACAAAATATTAACGCTTACAATTTAGGTGGCACTTTTC
GGGGAAATGTGCGCGGAACCCCTATTTGTTTATTTTTCTAAATACATTCAAATATGTATCCGCTCATGAA
TTAATTCTTAGAAAAACTCATCGAGCATCAAATGAAACTGCAATTTATTCATATCAGGATTATCAATACC
ATATTTTTGAAAAAGCCGTTTCTGTAATGAAGGAGAAAACTCACCGAGGCAGTTCCATAGGATGGCAAGA
TCCTGGTATCGGTCTGCGATTCCGACTCGTCCAACATCAATACAACCTATTAATTTCCCCTCGTCAAAAA
TAAGGTTATCAAGTGAGAAATCACCATGAGTGACGACTGAATCCGGTGAGAATGGCAAAAGTTTATGCAT
TTCTTTCCAGACTTGTTCAACAGGCCAGCCATTACGCTCGTCATCAAAATCACTCGCATCAACCAAACCG
TTATTCATTCGTGATTGCGCCTGAGCGAGACGAAATACGCGATCGCTGTTAAAAGGACAATTACAAACAG
GAATCGAATGCAACCGGCGCAGGAACACTGCCAGCGCATCAACAATATTTTCACCTGAATCAGGATATTC
TTCTAATACCTGGAATGCTGTTTTCCCGGGGATCGCAGTGGTGAGTAACCATGCATCATCAGGAGTACGG
ATAAAATGCTTGATGGTCGGAAGAGGCATAAATTCCGTCAGCCAGTTTAGTCTGACCATCTCATCTGTAA
CATCATTGGCAACGCTACCTTTGCCATGTTTCAGAAACAACTCTGGCGCATCGGGCTTCCCATACAATCG
ATAGATTGTCGCACCTGATTGCCCGACATTATCGCGAGCCCATTTATACCCATATAAATCAGCATCCATG
TTGGAATTTAATCGCGGCCTAGAGCAAGACGTTTCCCGTTGAATATGGCTCATAACACCCCTTGTATTAC
TGTTTATGTAAGCAGACAGTTTTATTGTTCATGACCAAAATCCCTTAACGTGAGTTTTCGTTCCACTGAG
CGTCAGACCCCGTAGAAAAGATCAAAGGATCTTCTTGAGATCCTTTTTTTCTGCGCGTAATCTGCTGCTT
GCAAACAAAAAAACCACCGCTACCAGCGGTGGTTTGTTTGCCGGATCAAGAGCTACCAACTCTTTTTCCG
AAGGTAACTGGCTTCAGCAGAGCGCAGATACCAAATACTGTCCTTCTAGTGTAGCCGTAGTTAGGCCACC
ACTTCAAGAACTCTGTAGCACCGCCTACATACCTCGCTCTGCTAATCCTGTTACCAGTGGCTGCTGCCAG
TGGCGATAAGTCGTGTCTTACCGGGTTGGACTCAAGACGATAGTTACCGGATAAGGCGCAGCGGTCGGGC
TGAACGGGGGGTTCGTGCACACAGCCCAGCTTGGAGCGAACGACCTACACCGAACTGAGATACCTACAGC
GTGAGCTATGAGAAAGCGCCACGCTTCCCGAAGGGAGAAAGGCGGACAGGTATCCGGTAAGCGGCAGGGT
CGGAACAGGAGAGCGCACGAGGGAGCTTCCAGGGGGAAACGCCTGGTATCTTTATAGTCCTGTCGGGTTT
CGCCACCTCTGACTTGAGCGTCGATTTTTGTGATGCTCGTCAGGGGGGCGGAGCCTATGGAAAAACGCCA
GCAACGCGGCCTTTTTACGGTTCCTGGCCTTTTGCTGGCCTTTTGCTCACATGTTCTTTCCTGCGTTATC
CCCTGATTCTGTGGATAACCGTATTACCGCCTTTGAGTGAGCTGATACCGCTCGCCGCAGCCGAACGACC
GAGCGCAGCGAGTCAGTGAGCGAGGAAGCGGAAGAGCGCCTGATGCGGTATTTTCTCCTTACGCATCTGT
GCGGTATTTCACACCGCAATGGTGCACTCTCAGTACAATCTGCTCTGATGCCGCATAGTTAAGCCAGTAT
ACACTCCGCTATCGCTACGTGACTGGGTCATGGCTGCGCCCCGACACCCGCCAACACCCGCTGACGCGCC
CTGACGGGCTTGTCTGCTCCCGGCATCCGCTTACAGACAAGCTGTGACCGTCTCCGGGAGCTGCATGTGT
CAGAGGTTTTCACCGTCATCACCGAAACGCGCGAGGCAGCTGCGGTAAAGCTCATCAGCGTGGTCGTGAA
GCGATTCACAGATGTCTGCCTGTTCATCCGCGTCCAGCTCGTTGAGTTTCTCCAGAAGCGTTAATGTCTG
GCTTCTGATAAAGCGGGCCATGTTAAGGGCGGTTTTTTCCTGTTTGGTCACTGATGCCTCCGTGTAAGGG
GGATTTCTGTTCATGGGGGTAATGATACCGATGAAACGAGAGAGGATGCTCACGATACGGGTTACTGATG
ATGAACATGCCCGGTTACTGGAACGTTGTGAGGGTAAACAACTGGCGGTATGGATGCGGCGGGACCAGAG
AAAAATCACTCAGGGTCAATGCCAGCGCTTCGTTAATACAGATGTAGGTGTTCCACAGGGTAGCCAGCAG
CATCCTGCGATGCAGATCCGGAACATAATGGTGCAGGGCGCTGACTTCCGCGTTTCCAGACTTTACGAAA
CACGGAAACCGAAGACCATTCATGTTGTTGCTCAGGTCGCAGACGTTTTGCAGCAGCAGTCGCTTCACGT
TCGCTCGCGTATCGGTGATTCATTCTGCTAACCAGTAAGGCAACCCCGCCAGCCTAGCCGGGTCCTCAAC
GACAGGAGCACGATCATGCGCACCCGTGGGGCCGCCATGCCGGCGATAATGGCCTGCTTCTCGCCGAAAC
GTTTGGTGGCGGGACCAGTGACGAAGGCTTGAGCGAGGGCGTGCAAGATTCCGAATACCGCAAGCGACAG
GCCGATCATCGTCGCGCTCCAGCGAAAGCGGTCCTCGCCGAAAATGACCCAGAGCGCTGCCGGCACCTGT
CCTACGAGTTGCATGATAAAGAAGACAGTCATAAGTGCGGCGACGATAGTCATGCCCCGCGCCCACCGGA
AGGAGCTGACTGGGTTGAAGGCTCTCAAGGGCATCGGTCGAGATCCCGGTGCCTAATGAGTGAGCTAACT
TACATTAATTGCGTTGCGCTCACTGCCCGCTTTCCAGTCGGGAAACCTGTCGTGCCAGCTGCATTAATGA
ATCGGCCAACGCGCGGGGAGAGGCGGTTTGCGTATTGGGCGCCAGGGTGGTTTTTCTTTTCACCAGTGAG
ACGGGCAACAGCTGATTGCCCTTCACCGCCTGGCCCTGAGAGAGTTGCAGCAAGCGGTCCACGCTGGTTT
GCCCCAGCAGGCGAAAATCCTGTTTGATGGTGGTTAACGGCGGGATATAACATGAGCTGTCTTCGGTATC
GTCGTATCCCACTACCGAGATATCCGCACCAACGCGCAGCCCGGACTCGGTAATGGCGCGCATTGCGCCC
AGCGCCATCTGATCGTTGGCAACCAGCATCGCAGTGGGAACGATGCCCTCATTCAGCATTTGCATGGTTT
GTTGAAAACCGGACATGGCACTCCAGTCGCCTTCCCGTTCCGCTATCGGCTGAATTTGATTGCGAGTGAG
ATATTTATGCCAGCCAGCCAGACGCAGACGCGCCGAGACAGAACTTAATGGGCCCGCTAACAGCGCGATT
TGCTGGTGACCCAATGCGACCAGATGCTCCACGCCCAGTCGCGTACCGTCTTCATGGGAGAAAATAATAC
TGTTGATGGGTGTCTGGTCAGAGACATCAAGAAATAACGCCGGAACATTAGTGCAGGCAGCTTCCACAGC
AATGGCATCCTGGTCATCCAGCGGATAGTTAATGATCAGCCCACTGACGCGTTGCGCGAGAAGATTGTGC
ACCGCCGCTTTACAGGCTTCGACGCCGCTTCGTTCTACCATCGACACCACCACGCTGGCACCCAGTTGAT
CGGCGCGAGATTTAATCGCCGCGACAATTTGCGACGGCGCGTGCAGGGCCAGACTGGAGGTGGCAACGCC
AATCAGCAACGACTGTTTGCCCGCCAGTTGTTGTGCCACGCGGTTGGGAATGTAATTCAGCTCCGCCATC
GCCGCTTCCACTTTTTCCCGCGTTTTCGCAGAAACGTGGCTGGCCTGGTTCACCACGCGGGAAACGGTCT
GATAAGAGACACCGGCATACTCTGCGACATCGTATAACGTTACTGGTTTCACATTCACCACCCTGAATTG
ACTCTCTTCCGGGCGCTATCATGCCATACCGCGAAAGGTTTTGCGCCATTCGATGGTGTCCGGGATCTCG
ACGCTCTCCCTTATGCGACTCCTGCATTAGGAAGCAGCCCAGTAGTAGGTTGAGGCCGTTGAGCACCGCC
GCCGCAAGGAATGGTGCATGCAAGGAGATGGCGCCCAACAGTCCCCCGGCCACGGGGCCTGCCACCATAC
CCACGCCGAAACAAGCGCTCATGAGCCCGAAGTGGCGAGCCCGATCTTCCCCATCGGTGATGTCGGCGAT
ATAGGCGCCAGCAACCGCACCTGTGGCGCCGGTGATGCCGGCCACGATGCGTCCGGCGTAGAGGATCGAG
ATCTCGATCCCGCGAAATTAATACGACTCACTATAGGGGAATTGTGAGCGGATAACAATTCCCTCTAGAT
CATTATTTTTAAAGTTTCCCTAAGGTAGGAATTATATGTATCTTTCAAAGGTTAGTTTTCAGGCGTCCCA
ACAAGCTAGACAGCTGCTTCTGGGCTTTGGTGGAAAAGGTGTATATAGTACACATCAAATGCTGTGGCAG
TTGTTTACCGAAGAGGACGAACGTAGCTTCCTGTTTCGGGAGGAACAATCTGCAGACGGGAGCAAGGCCT
TTTTTGTGCTGAGTTCTGTTAAGCCAGAGAGCGATGAAAGTACATTCAATGTTAAAACAAAAACATTCAT
GCCGAAGTTACAGAGCGGCCAGCGTCTTGGGTTTACACTGAGGGCAAACCCAACTGTATGCACTACTGAT
GAGAAGGGTAAAAGTAAACGTCACGATGTGATGATGCATGCAAAAAAGGCAGCCAAGGAGAGCGGAGTAA
GCGACAGTGAAGAAATACGGCTTATTATGGAACAGGCGGCCCAAGAGTGGATTGCAAATCCGAAACGCCT
GGAGAACTGGGGATTTACTTTGGATTTTCTGCCGGAGGTTCAAACTTACATGCAACATAGATCGGATAAA
AATCGCGAAGATAAAATCCGGTTCTCCTCCGTCGATTATCAGGGTGTACTTACAGTTCAAGATCCAGAAA
AGTTCTTAGAGCAGCTGGAAAAAGGGTTCGGACGCGCAAAAAGCCTGGGATGTGGGTTGATGCTGATAAA
AAGTATATAACTCGAGCACCACCACCACCACCACTGAGATCCGGCTGCTAACAAAGCCCGAAAGGAAGCT
GAGTTGGCTGCTGCCACCGCTGAGCAATAACTAGCATAACCCCTTGGGGCCTCTAAACGGGTCTTGAGGG
GTTTTTTGCTGAAAGGAGGAACTATATCCGGAT
Features (pLannotate 1.2.2; 17 found; start..end, strand, type, name):
     12..440     +  rep_origin     f1 ori (sequence partly withheld): f1 bacteriophage origin of replication; arrow indicates direction of (+) strand synthesis
    493..550     +  promoter       AmpR promoter (fragment): bla
    559..1374    -  CDS            KanR: aminoglycoside phosphotransferase; aph(3')-Ia; confers resistance to kanamycin in bacteria or G418 (Geneticin®) in eukaryotes
   1496..2084    +  rep_origin     ori: high-copy-number ColE1/pMB1/pBR322/pUC origin of replication
   2270..2409    -  misc_feature   bom: basis of mobility region from pBR322
   2511..2702    -  CDS            rop: Rop protein, which maintains plasmids at low copy number; rop
   2719..3099    +  CDS            YPB1_ECOLX: Protein predicted: Swiss-Prot protein existence level 4. From Escherichia coli.
   3171..3462    -  CDS            TcR (fragment): tetracycline efflux protein; tet; confers resistance to tetracycline
   3477..3498    -  protein_bind   CAP binding site: CAP binding activates transcription in the presence of cAMP. E. coli catabolite activator protein
   3511..4593    -  CDS            lacI: lac repressor; lacI; The lac repressor binds to the lac operator to inhibit transcription in E. coli. This inhibition can be relieved by adding lactose or isopropyl-β-D-thiogalactopyranoside (IPTG).
   4594..4671    -  promoter       lacI promoter: lacI
   4679..4958    -  CDS            TcR (fragment): tetracycline efflux protein; tet; confers resistance to tetracycline
   4980..4998    +  promoter       T7 promoter: promoter for bacteriophage T7 RNA polymerase
   4999..5023    +  protein_bind   lac operator: The lac repressor binds to the lac operator to inhibit transcription in E. coli. This inhibition can be relieved by adding lactose or isopropyl-β-D-thiogalactopyranoside (IPTG). lac repressor encoded by lacI
   5748..5765    +  CDS            9xHis (fragment): 9xHis affinity tag
   5775..5824    +  CDS            SET1 (fragment): solubility-enhancement tag derived from T7 phage gene 10B
   5832..5879    +  terminator     T7 terminator: transcription terminator for bacteriophage T7 RNA polymerase
