[The description below was written by a language model from this plasmid's Addgene catalogue record and pLannotate feature annotations shown in this document.]
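Description:
pMs_Cas6 is a bacterial expression plasmid built on the pET28b backbone that carries the cas6 gene from the type I-E CRISPR-Cas system of a Marinomonas species. It is propagated in E. coli under kanamycin selection, conferred by an aph(3')-Ia aminoglycoside phosphotransferase gene. Replication depends on a ColE1/pBR322-type origin accompanied by the rop gene and the bom mobility region, which fits the low copy number given in the record. An f1 phage origin is also present. The short tetracycline-resistance fragments, the AmpR promoter fragment and the predicted E. coli open reading frame in the annotation appear to be backbone remnants rather than functional parts.

Expression uses the standard pET arrangement. A T7 promoter is followed immediately by a lac operator, and a plasmid-borne lacI gene with its own promoter supplies the repressor. Transcription therefore requires T7 RNA polymerase and can be relieved by IPTG. The cas6 coding sequence is not annotated in the feature table, but it presumably lies in the roughly 700 nt unannotated gap between the lac operator and the T7 terminator. A short His-tag match sits just downstream of this gap, as in pET28b, but the record does not say whether it is fused in frame to Cas6. The cloning sites are also unrecorded.

Cas6 is the endoribonuclease that processes precursor CRISPR RNA and remains part of the type I-E Cascade complex. The associated publication concerns rapid cell-free characterization of multi-subunit CRISPR effectors and transposons, which suggests this plasmid supplies one subunit alongside companion plasmids for the others. Part of the plasmid derives from material made by a genome institute.
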