Addgene plasmid #178762: pMs_Cas6
Purpose: Expression of Marinomonas sp. type I-E cas6
Depositing lab: Chase Beisel. Depositing organization: Helmholtz-Zentrum fuer Infektionsforschung (HZI). Publication: Rapid cell-free characterization of multi-subunit CRISPR effectors and transposons. Wimmer F, Mougiakos I, Englert F, Beisel CL. Mol Cell. 2022 Feb 16. pii: S1097-2765(22)00102-2. doi: 10.1016/j.molcel.2022.01.026. PubMed 35216669.
Backbone
  Vector backbone: pET28b
  Vector type: Bacterial Expression
Growth in bacteria
  Bacterial resistance: Kanamycin, 50 μg/mL
  Growth temperature: 37°C
  Growth strain: DH5alpha
  Copy number: Low Copy
Gene/Insert
  Gene/Insert name: Marinomonas sp. type I-E cas6
  Species: Marinomonas sp.
  Cloning method: Restriction Enzyme; 5′ cloning site Unknown (unknown if destroyed); 3′ cloning site Unknown (unknown if destroyed)
Resource information
  A portion of this plasmid was derived from a plasmid made by: U.S. Department of Energy Joint Genome Institute
Terms and licenses: Academic/Nonprofit Terms; Industry Terms: Not Available to Industry
Depositor comments: If used in a publication, please acknowledge that the plasmid pEcCas5 was generated by U.S. Department of Energy Joint Genome Institute, a DOE Office of Science User Facility. The associated work was supported by the Office of Science of the U.S. Department of Energy under Contract No. DE-AC02-05CH11231.
How to cite: pMs_Cas6 was a gift from Chase Beisel (Addgene plasmid # 178762 ; http://n2t.net/addgene:178762 ; RRID:Addgene_178762)
